>Addgene plasmid #33061 | pCMV-Flag-YAP-R58A | addgene partial sequence | sequence record 41465 | CMV-F 5'-CGCAAATGGGCGGTAGGCGTG-3'
TAGCAGAGCTGTTTGTGAACCGTCAGAATTGATCTACCATGGACTACAAAGACGATGACGACAAGCTTGC
GGCCGCGAATTCAAGCTTAGCCACCATGGACTACAAAGACGATGACGATAAAGCAAGGCTCGAATCGGTA
CCTAAGGATCCCGGGCAGCAGCCGCCGCCTCAACCGGCCCCCCAGGGCCAAGGGCAGCCGCCTTCGCAGC
CCCCGCAGGGGCAGGGCCCGCCGTCCGGACCCGGGCAACCGGCACCCGCGGCGACCCAGGCGGCGCCGCA
GGCACCCCCCGCCGGGCATCAGATCGTGCACGTCGCCGGGGACTCGGAGACCGACCTGGAGGCGCTCTTC
AACGCCGTCATGAACCCCAAGACGGCCAACGTGCCCCAGACCGTGCCCATGAGGCTCCGGAAGCTGCCCG
ACTCCTTCTTCAAGCCGCCGGAGCCCAAATCCCACTCCCGACAGGCCAGTACTGATGCAGGCACTGCAGG
AGCCCTGACTCCACAGCATGTTCGAGCTCATTCCTCTCCAGCTTCTCTGCAGTTGGGAGCTGTTTCTCCT
GGGACACTGACCCCCACTGGAGTAGTCTCTGGCCCAGCAGCTACACCCACAGCTCAGCATCTTCGACAGT
CTTCTTTTGAGATACCTGATGATGTACCTCTGCCAGCAGGTTGGGAGATGGCAAAGACATCTTCTGGTCA
GAGATACTTCTTAAATCACATCGATCAGACAACAACATGGCAGGACCCCAGGAAGGCCATGCTGTCCCAG
ATGAACGTCACAGCCCCCACCAGTCCACCAGTGCAGCAGAATATGATGAACTCGGCTTCAGGTCCTCTTC
CTGATGGATGGGAACAAGCCATGAC
