[The description below was written by a language model from this plasmid's Addgene catalogue record.]
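Description:
pCMV-Flag-YAP-R58A is a mammalian expression plasmid built on a pCMV backbone (recorded as about 4.5 kb without the insert) that carries human YAP (YAP1), the transcriptional co-activator regulated by the Hippo pathway. It is propagated in E. coli under ampicillin selection. The copy number is listed as unknown, and the record gives no details on the origin of replication, polyadenylation signal or any mammalian selection marker. No feature table is provided, so the promoter is not explicitly annotated. The backbone name implies that expression is driven by the cytomegalovirus immediate-early promoter, which gives strong constitutive transcription in most transfected mammalian cell lines.

The YAP coding sequence bears an N-terminal Flag epitope tag, allowing detection by immunoblotting or immunofluorescence and recovery by anti-Flag immunoprecipitation independently of endogenous YAP. The insert carries a single point mutation, R58A, replacing arginine 58 with alanine. The record does not state which YAP isoform is encoded or describe the functional consequence of the substitution. However, the associated publication concerns the structure of the YAP–TEAD complex, so the mutant was presumably made to probe a residue in the N-terminal, TEAD-binding region of YAP. On that basis, the plasmid is suited to transient transfection experiments that compare the mutant with wild-type Flag-YAP, for example co-immunoprecipitation with TEAD transcription factors or TEAD-dependent reporter assays.
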