Addgene plasmid #33061: pCMV-Flag-YAP-R58A
Depositing lab: Kunliang Guan. Depositing organization: University of California, San Diego (UCSD). Publication: Structural insights into the YAP and TEAD complex. Li Z, Zhao B, Wang P, Chen F, Dong Z, Yang H, Guan KL, Xu Y. Genes Dev. 2010 Feb 1;24(3):235-40. 10.1101/gad.1865810 PubMed 20123905.
Backbone
  Vector backbone: pCMV
  Backbone size w/o insert (bp): 4500
  Vector type: Mammalian Expression
Growth in bacteria
  Bacterial resistance: Ampicillin, 100 μg/mL
  Growth temperature: 37°C
  Growth strain: DH5alpha
  Copy number: Unknown
Gene/Insert
  Gene/Insert name: YAP
  Species: H. sapiens (human)
  Mutation: R58A
  Entrez Gene: YAP1 (a.k.a. COB1, YAP, YAP-1, YAP2, YAP65, YKI)
  Tag / fusion protein: Flag (N terminal on insert)
Terms and licenses: Academic/Nonprofit Terms; Industry Terms: Not Available to Industry
How to cite: pCMV-Flag-YAP-R58A was a gift from Kunliang Guan (Addgene plasmid # 33061 ; http://n2t.net/addgene:33061 ; RRID:Addgene_33061)
